>Addgene plasmid #40820 | pCMV5-rat ERK2-D319N | addgene partial sequence | sequence record 54583 | CMV-F 5'-CGCAAATGGGCGGTAGGCGTG-3'
ACCGTCAGAATTCTAAGGAGGTTTAACCATGGCACATCACCATCACCATCACGCCATGGCGGCGGCGGCG
GCGGGCCCGGAGATGGTCCGCGGGCAGGTGTTCGACGTGGGGCCGCGCTACACTAATCTCTCGTACATCG
GAGAAGGCGCCTACGGCATGGTTTGTTCTGCTTATGATAATCTCAACAAAGTTCGAGTTGCTATCAAGAA
AATCAGTCCTTTTGAGCACCAGACCTACTGTCAGAGAACCCTGAGAGAGATAAAAATCCTACTGCGCTTC
AGACATGAGAACATCATCGGCATCAATGACATCATCCGGGCACCAACCATTGAGCAGATGAAAGATGTAT
ATATAGTACAGGACCTCATGGAGACAGATCTTTACAAGCTCTTGAAGACACAGCACCTCAGCAATGATCA
TATCTGCTATTTTCTTTATCAGATCCTGAGAGGATTAAAGTATATACATTCAGCTAATGTTCTGCACCGT
GACCTCAAGCCTTCCAACCTCCTGCTGAACACCACTTGTGATCTCAAGATCTGTGACTTTGGCCTTGCCC
GTGTTGCAGATCCAGACCATGATCATACAGGGTTCTTGACAGAGTATGTAGCCACGCGTTGGTACAGAGC
TCCAGAAATTATGTTGAATTCCAAGGGTTATACCAAGTCCATTGATATTTGGTCTGTGGGCTGCATCCTG
GCAGAGATGCTATCCAACAGGCCTATCTTCCCAGGAAAGCATTACCTTGACCAGCTGAATCACATCCTGG
GTATTCTTGGATCTCCATCACAGGAAGATCTGAATTGTATAATAA
