>Addgene plasmid #40820 | pCMV5-rat ERK2-D319N | addgene partial sequence | sequence record 55057 | hGH-PA-R 5'-CCAGCTTGGTTCCCAATAGA-3'
ACTTGCCCCTTGCTCCATACCACCCCCCTCCACCCCATAATATTATAGAAGGACACCTAGTCAGACAAAA
TGATGCAACTTAATTTTATTAGGACAAGGCTGGTGGGCACTGGAGTGGCAACTTCCAGGGCCAGGAGAGG
CACTGGGGAGGGGTCACAGGGATGCCACCCGGGATCCTCTAGAGTCGCGGCCGCTTGTTAAGATCTGTAT
CCTGGCTGGAATCGAGCAGTCTCTTCAAAAATGAGTTCTTTGAGCTTCTCCTTAGGTAAGTCGTCCAGCT
CCATGTCAAACTTGAATGGTGCTTCAGCAATGGGCTCATTACTTGGGTCATAATACTGCTCGAGGTACGG
GTGGGCCAGAGCCTGTTCAACTTCAATCCTCTTGTGAGGGTTAAATGTCAACATTTTATCCAGTAAATCC
AGAGCTTTGGAGTCAGCGTTTGGGAACAATCTGTTCCACGGCACCTTATTTTTGTGCGGGAGAGAAAGCA
AATAGTTTCTAGCTTTTAAATTTATTATACAATTCAGATCTTCCTGTGATGGAGATCCAAGAATACCCAG
GATGTGATTCAGCTGGTCAAGGTAATGCTTTCCTGGGAAGATAGGCCTGTTGGATAGCATCTCTGCCAGG
ATGCAGCCCACAGACCAAATATCAATGGACTTGGTATAACCCTTGGAATTCAACATAATTTCTGGAGCTC
TGTACCAACGCGTGGCTACATACTCTGTCAAGAACCCTGTATGATCATGGTCTGGATCTGCAACACGGGC
AAGGCCAAAGTCACAGATCTTGAGATCACAAGTGGTGTTCAGCAGGAGGTTGGAAGGCTTGAGGTCACGG
TGCAGAACATTAGCTGAATGTATATACTTTA
