>Addgene plasmid #40820 | pCMV5-rat ERK2-D319N | addgene partial sequence | sequence record 55058 | rERK2-F 5'-tgaccagctgaatcacatcc-3'
CTGAATTGTATAATAAATTTAAAAGCTAGAAACTATTTGCTTTCTCTCCCGCACAAAAATAAGGTGCCGT
GGAACAGATTGTTCCCAAACGCTGACTCCAAAGCTCTGGATTTACTGGATAAAATGTTGACATTTAACCC
TCACAAGAGGATTGAAGTTGAACAGGCTCTGGCCCACCCGTACCTCGAGCAGTATTATGACCCAAGTAAT
GAGCCCATTGCTGAAGCACCATTCAAGTTTGACATGGAGCTGGACGACTTACCTAAGGAGAAGCTCAAAG
AACTCATTTTTGAAGAGACTGCTCGATTCCAGCCAGGATACAGATCTTAACAAGCGGCCGCGACTCTAGA
GGATCCCGGGTGGCATCCCTGTGACCCCTCCCCAGTGCCTCTCCTGGCCCTGGAAGTTGCCACTCCAGTG
CCCACCAGCCTTGTCCTAATAAAATTAAGTTGCATCATTTTGTCTGACTAGGTGTCCTTCTATAATATTA
TGGGGTGGAGGGGGGTGGTATGGAGCAAGGGGCAAGTTGGGAAGACAACCTGTAGGGCCTGCGGGGTCTA
TTGGGAACCAAGCTGGAGTGCAGTGGCACAATCTTGGCTCACTGCAATCTCCGCCTCCTGGGTTCAAGCG
ATTCTCCTGCCTCAGCCTCCCGAGTTGTTGGGATTCCAGGCATGCATGACCAGGCTCAGCTAATTTTTGT
TTTTTTGGTAGAGACGGGGTTTCACCATATTGGCCAGGCTGGTCTCCAACTCCTAATCTCAGGTGATCTA
CCCACCTTGGCCTCCCAAATTGCTGGGATTACAGGCGTGAACCACTGCTCCCTTCCCTGTC
