[The description below was written by a language model from this plasmid's Addgene catalogue record.]
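Description:
pCMV5-rat ERK2-D319N is a mammalian expression plasmid built on the pCMV5 backbone (about 4.7 kb), carrying a roughly 1.5 kb insert for a total size of about 6.2 kb. It is propagated in E. coli under ampicillin selection. The record lists the copy number as unknown and gives no details of the replication origin or of any selectable marker for mammalian cells, so it is probably intended for transient transfection rather than stable selection.

The insert is rat (Rattus norvegicus) Mapk1, which encodes the serine/threonine kinase ERK2, also called p42 MAPK, a terminal kinase of the Ras–Raf–MEK–ERK signalling cascade. Expression is driven by the CMV promoter, a strong constitutive promoter in most mammalian cell lines. The protein carries an N-terminal His6 tag, recorded as encoded on the backbone, which allows detection or metal-affinity purification of the expressed kinase. The coding sequence carries a single point mutation, D319N. From general knowledge, this substitution corresponds to the gain-of-function "sevenmaker" allele first identified in the Drosophila ERK homologue, though the record itself does not say so.

The associated publication concerns constitutive activation of ERK2 by synergistic point mutations. This suggests the construct serves as a single-mutant form for assessing how individual substitutions, alone or compared with combinations, affect ERK2 activity in mammalian cells. The cloning method is not recorded, and part of the plasmid derives from an earlier construct made in another laboratory. No feature table was supplied, so finer details of the vector's elements cannot be described.
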