Addgene plasmid #40820: pCMV5-rat ERK2-D319N
Depositing lab: Natalie Ahn. Depositing organization: University of Colorado, Boulder. Publication: Constitutive activation of extracellular signal-regulated kinase 2 by synergistic point mutations. Emrick MA, Hoofnagle AN, Miller AS, Ten Eyck LF, Ahn NG. J Biol Chem. 2001 Dec 7;276(49):46469-79. Epub 2001 Oct 8. 10.1074/jbc.M107708200 PubMed 11591711.
Backbone
  Vector backbone: pCMV5
  Backbone manufacturer: David Russell, UTSW
  Backbone size w/o insert (bp): 4700
  Total vector size (bp): 6200
  Vector type: Mammalian Expression
Growth in bacteria
  Bacterial resistance: Ampicillin, 100 μg/mL
  Growth temperature: 37°C
  Growth strain: XL1 Blue
  Copy number: Unknown
Gene/Insert
  Gene/Insert name: MAPK1 (alt names: ERK2; p42)
  Species: R. norvegicus (rat)
  Insert size (bp): 1500
  Mutation: D319N
  GenBank ID: NM_053842
  Entrez Gene: Mapk1 (a.k.a. ERK-2, ERT1, Erk2, p42-MAPK)
  Promoter: CMV
  Tag / fusion protein: His6 (N terminal on backbone)
  Cloning method: Unknown
  Sequencing primers: 5′ CMV
Resource information
  A portion of this plasmid was derived from a plasmid made by: Melanie Cobb, UTSW
Terms and licenses: Academic/Nonprofit Terms; Industry Terms: Not Available to Industry
How to cite: pCMV5-rat ERK2-D319N was a gift from Natalie Ahn (Addgene plasmid # 40820 ; http://n2t.net/addgene:40820 ; RRID:Addgene_40820)
